>Addgene plasmid #192402 | LLP714_L2pV3_NOT_FRT_Rluc_0I_lacZ | addgene full sequence | sequence record 377997 | Addgene NGS Result
GTGCCGAATTCGGATCCGGAGGAAGTTCCTATTCTCTAGAAAGTATAGGAACTTCTCGACAAAATTTAGA
ACGAACTTAATTATGATCTCAAATACATTGATACATATCTCATCTAGATCTAGGTTATCATTATGTAAGA
AAGTTTTGACGAATATGGCACGACAAAATGGCTAGACTCGATGTAATTGGTATCTCAACTCAACATTATA
CTTATACCAAACATTAGTTAGACAAAATTTAAACAACTATTTTTTATGTATGCAAGAGTCAGCATATGTA
TAATTGATTCAGAATCGTTTTGACGAGTTCGGATGTAGTAGTAGCCATTATTTAATGTACATACTAATCG
TGAATAGTGAATATGATGAAACATTGTATCTTATTGTATAAATATCCATAAACACATCATGAAAGACACT
TTCTTTCACGGTCTGAATTAATTATGATACAATTCTAATAGAAAACGAATTAAATTACGTTGAATTGTAT
GAAATCTAATTGAACAAGCCAACCACGACGACGACTAACGTTGCCTGGATTGACTCGGTTTAAGTTAACC
ACTAAAAAAACGGAGCTGTCATGTAACACGCGGATCGAGCAGGTCACAGTCATGAAGCCATCAAAGCAAA
AGAACTAATCCAAGGGCTGAGATGATTAATTAGTTTAAAAATTAGTTAACACGAGGGAAAAGGCTGTCTG
ACAGCCAGGTCACGTTATCTTTACCTGTGGTCGAAATGATTCGTGTCTGTCGATTTTAATTATTTTTTTG
AAAGGCCGAAAATAAAGTTGTAAGAGATAAACCCGCCTATATAAATTCATATATTTTCCTCTCCGCTTTG
AAGAAGTTCCTATTCTCTAGAAAGTATAGGAACTTCTACTGTATTTTTACAACAATTACCAACAACAACA
AACAACAAACAACATTACAATTACTATTTACAATTACAATGACTTCAAAGGTGTATGATCCTGAGCAGGT
AAGTTTCTGCTTCTACCTTTGATATATATATAATAATTATCATTAATTAGTAGTAATATAATATTTCAAA
TATTTTTTTCAAAATAAAAGAATGTAGTATATAGCAATTGCTTTTCTGTAGTTTATAAGTGTGTATATTT
TAATTTATAACTTTTCTAATATATGACCAAAATTTGTTGATGTGCAGAGAAAAAGAATGATAACTGGTCC
ACAATGGTGGGCAAGATGTAAACAGATGAACGTGCTTGATTCTTTCATTAATTACTACGATTCAGAAAAG
CACGCTGAGAATGCAGTTATCTTTCTTCACGGAAACGCTGCATCTTCATATTTGTGGAGACATGTTGTGC
CTCACATTGAACCAGTGGCTAGGTGTATTATCCCAGATCTTATCGGAATGGGAAAGTCTGGTAAATCTGG
AAATGGTTCTTACAGACTTTTGGATCATTATAAGTACCTCACAGCTTGGTTCGAACTTCTCAACTTACCT
AAGAAGATTATTTTCGTTGGACACGATTGGGGTGCTTGCTTGGCATTCCATTACTCATACGAACACCAAG
ATAAGATCAAAGCTATAGTTCATGCAGAGAGTGTTGTGGATGTGATAGAATCTTGGGATGAGTGGCCAGA
TATTGAAGAGGATATTGCTTTGATCAAGTCTGAAGAGGGAGAAAAGATGGTTCTCGAAAATAACTTTTTC
GTGGAAACTATGCTTCCTTCAAAGATTATGAGAAAATTGGAACCAGAAGAGTTTGCTGCATATCTCGAAC
CTTTCAAGGAAAAAGGAGAGGTTAGAAGGCCAACACTCAGTTGGCCTAGGGAAATACCATTAGTTAAGGG
AGGTAAACCTGATGTTGTGCAGATCGTGAGAAATTATAACGCTTACCTTAGGGCATCAGATGATTTGCCT
AAGATGTTCATCGAGTCAGATCCAGGATTTTTCAGTAATGCTATAGTTGAAGGTGCAAAGAAATTTCCAA
ACACCGAGTTCGTTAAGGTGAAAGGATTGCATTTCTCACAAGAAGATGCTCCTGATGAGATGGGAAAGTA
TATTAAGTCTTTTGTTGAAAGAGTGCTCAAAAACGAGCAGGGTTCTCGATCTGATGCTTCTGAAGTAACG
TCAACAAGCTCCCAGTCTGAGGTATGCACAGTGGAAACGCCAGGTTGTGTTGGTTCTTAAGCTTCTCTAG
CTAGAGTCGATCGACAAGCTCGAGTTTCTCCATAATAATGTGTGAGTAGTTCCCAGATAAGGGAATTAGG
GTTCCTATAGGGTTTCGCTCATGTGTTGAGCATATAAGAAACCCTTAGTATGTATTTGTATTTGTAAAAT
ACTTCTATCAATAAAATTTCTAATTCCTAAAACCAAAATCCAGTACTAAAATCCAGATCGCTGCAAGAAT
TCAAGCTTGGAGCCAACACTCGAATCCCCACCCGTTGGACCAAACCCGGCTCATTAAGCGTCGGTTCAGA
TTTATTTCCTTTATTTAAAAAAAAGGAAAGGGTAAAAAATAGAAAATTGGAAACAGTTAAAGCCCAAAAT
TGTAATTTACCGAGAATTGTAAATTTACCTGAAAACCCTACGCTATAGTTTCGACTATAAATACCAAACT
TAGGACCTCACTTCAGAATCCCCTCGTCGCTGCGTCTCTCTCCCGCAACCTTCGATTTTCGTTTATTCGC
ATCCATCGGAGAGAGAAAACAATCAATAAGCGACCTACTACAAACAAGTAAGTAAGAGAAAAACCAAAAG
AAGAAGAGAAACAACAAGAAGAAGTAATGGAGGACGCCAAAAACATAAAGAAAGGCCCGGCGCCATTCTA
TCCTCTAGAGGATGGAACCGCTGGAGAGCAACTGCATAAGGCTATGAAGAGATACGCCCTGGTTCCTGGA
ACAATTGCTTTTACAGATGCACATATCGAGGTGAACATCACGTACGCGGAATACTTCGAAATGTCCGTTC
GGTTGGCAGAAGCTATGAAACGATATGGGCTGAATACAAATCACAGAATCGTCGTATGCAGTGAAAACTC
TCTTCAATTCTTTATGCCGGTGTTGGGCGCGTTATTTATCGGAGTTGCAGTTGCGCCCGCGAACGACATT
TATAATGAACGTGAATTGCTCAACAGTATGAACATTTCGCAGCCTACCGTAGTGTTTGTTTCCAAAAAGG
GGTTGCAAAAAATTTTGAACGTGCAAAAAAAATTACCAATAATCCAGAAAATTATTATCATGGATTCTAA
AACGGATTACCAGGGATTTCAGTCGATGTACACGTTCGTCACATCTCATCTACCTCCCGGTTTTAATGAA
TACGATTTTGTACCAGAGTCCTTTGATCGTGACAAAACAATTGCACTGATAATGAATTCCTCTGGATCTA
CTGGGTTACCTAAGGGTGTGGCCCTTCCGCATAGAACTGCCTGCGTCAGATTCTCGCATGCCAGAGATCC
TATTTTTGGCAATCAAATCATTCCGGATACTGCGATTTTAAGTGTTGTTCCATTCCATCACGGTTTTGGA
ATGTTTACTACACTCGGATATTTGATATGTGGATTTCGAGTCGTCTTAATGTATAGATTTGAAGAAGAGC
TGTTTTTACGATCCCTTCAGGATTACAAAATTCAAAGTGCGTTGCTAGTACCAACCCTATTTTCATTCTT
CGCCAAAAGCACTCTGATTGACAAATACGATTTATCTAATTTACACGAAATTGCTTCTGGGGGCGCACCT
CTTTCGAAAGAAGTCGGGGAAGCGGTTGCAAAACGCTTCCATCTTCCAGGGATACGACAAGGATATGGGC
TCACTGAGACTACATCAGCTATTCTGATTACACCCGAGGGGGATGATAAACCGGGCGCGGTCGGTAAAGT
TGTTCCATTTTTTGAAGCGAAGGTTGTGGATCTGGATACCGGGAAAACGCTGGGCGTTAATCAGAGAGGC
GAATTATGTGTCAGAGGACCTATGATTATGTCCGGTTATGTAAACAATCCGGAAGCGACCAACGCCTTGA
TTGACAAGGATGGATGGCTACATTCTGGAGACATAGCTTACTGGGACGAGGACGAACACTTCTTCATAGT
TGACCGCTTGAAGTCTTTAATTAAATACAAAGGATATCAGGTGGCCCCCGCTGAATTGGAATCGATATTG
TTACAACACCCCAACATCTTCGACGCGGGCGTGGCAGGTCTGCCCGACGATGACGCCGGTGAACTTCCCG
CCGCCGTTGTTGTTTTGGAGCACGGAAAGACGATGACGGAAAAAGAGATCGTGGATTACGTCGCCAGTCA
AGTAACAACCGCGAAAAAGTTGCGCGGAGGAGTTGTGTTTGTGGACGAAGTACCGAAAGGTCTTACCGGA
AAACTCGACGCAAGAAAAATCAGAGAGATCCTCATAAAGGCCAAGAAGGGCGGAAAGTCCAAATTGTAAG
CTTGATCCCCCGTCGACAGCTAGCTATATCATCAATTTATGTATTACACATAATATCGCACTCAGTCTTT
CATCTACGGCAATGTACCAGCTGATATAATCAGTTATTGAAATATTTCTGAATTTAAACTTGCATCAATA
AATTTATGTTTTTGCTTGGACTATAATACCTGACTTGTTATTTTATCAATAAATATTTAAACTATATTTC
TTTCAAGATCGCTACTATGAGACCGCAGCTGGCACGACAGGTTTCCCGACTGGAAAGCGGGCAGTGAGCG
CAACGCAATTAATGTGAGTTAGCTCACTCATTAGGCACCCCAGGCTTTACACTTTATGCTTCCGGCTCGT
ATGTTGTGTGGAATTGTGAGCGGATAACAATTTCACACAGGAAACAGCTATGACCATGATTACGCCAAGC
TTGCATGCCTGCAGGTCGACTCTAGAGGATCCCCGGGTACCGAGCTCGAATTCACTGGCCGTCGTTTTAC
AACGTCGTGACTGGGAAAACCCTGGCGTTACCCAACTTAATCGCCTTGCAGCACATCCCCCTTTCGCCAG
CTGGCGTAATAGCGAAGAGGCCCGCACCGATCGCCCTTCCCAACAGTTGCGCAGCCTGAATGGCGAATGG
CGCCTGATGCGGTATTTTCTCCTTACGCATCTGTGCGGTATTTCACACCGCATATGGTGCACTCTCAGTA
CAATCTGCTCTGATGCCGCATAGTTAAGCCAGCCCCGACACCCGCCAACACCCGCTGACGCGCCCTGACG
GGCTTGTCTGCTCCCGGCATCCGCTTACAGACAAGCTGTGACGGTCTCAGGGACACGAAGTGATCCGTTT
AAACTATCAGTGTTTGACAGGATATATTGGCGGGTAAACCTAAGAGAAAAGAGCGTTTATTAGAATAATC
GGATATTTAAAAGGGCGTGAAAAGGTTTATCCGTTCGTCCATTTGTATGTGCCAGCCGCCTTTGCGACGC
TCACCGGGCTGGTTGCCCTCGCCGCTGGGCTGGCGGCCGTCTATGGCCCTGCAAACGCGCCAGAAACGCC
GTCGAAGCCGTGTGCGAGACACCGCGGCCGCCGGCGTTGTGGATACCTCGCGGAAAACTTGGCCCTCACT
GACAGATGAGGGGCGGACGTTGACACTTGAGGGGCCGACTCACCCGGCGCGGCGTTGACAGATGAGGGGC
AGGCTCGATTTCGGCCGGCGACGTGGAGCTGGCCAGCCTCGCAAATCGGCGAAAACGCCTGATTTTACGC
GAGTTTCCCACAGATGATGTGGACAAGCCTGGGGATAAGTGCCCTGCGGTATTGACACTTGAGGGGCGCG
ACTACTGACAGATGAGGGGCGCGATCCTTGACACTTGAGGGGCAGAGTGCTGACAGATGAGGGGCGCACC
TATTGACATTTGAGGGGCTGTCCACAGGCAGAAAATCCAGCATTTGCAAGGGTTTCCGCCCGTTTTTCGG
CCACCGCTAACCTGTCTTTTAACCTGCTTTTAAACCAATATTTATAAACCTTGTTTTTAACCAGGGCTGC
GCCCTGTGCGCGTGACCGCGCACGCCGAAGGGGGGTGCCCCCCCTTCTCGAACCCTCCCGGCCCGCTAAC
GCGGGCCTCCCATCCCCCCAGGGGCTGCGCCCCTCGGCCGCGAACGGCCTCACCCCAAAAATGGCAGCGC
TGGCCAATTCCCGAGTGCGCGGAACCCCTATTTGTTTATTTTTCTAAATACATTCAAATATGTATCCGCT
CATGAGACAATAACCCTGATAAATGCTTCAATAATATTGAAAAAGGAAGAGTATGGCTAAAATGAGAATA
TCACCGGAATTGAAAAAACTGATCGAAAAATACCGCTGCGTAAAAGATACGGAAGGAATGTCTCCTGCTA
AGGTATATAAGCTGGTGGGAGAAAATGAAAACCTATATTTAAAAATGACGGACAGCCGGTATAAAGGGAC
CACCTATGATGTGGAACGGGAAAAGGACATGATGCTATGGCTGGAAGGAAAGCTGCCTGTTCCAAAGGTC
CTGCACTTTGAACGGCATGATGGCTGGAGCAATCTGCTCATGAGTGAGGCCGATGGCGTCCTTTGCTCGG
AAGAGTATGAAGATGAACAAAGCCCTGAAAAGATTATCGAGCTGTATGCGGAGTGCATCAGGCTCTTTCA
CTCCATCGACATATCGGATTGTCCCTATACGAATAGCTTAGACAGCCGCTTAGCCGAATTGGATTACTTA
CTGAATAACGATCTGGCCGATGTGGATTGCGAAAACTGGGAAGAGGACACTCCATTTAAAGATCCGCGCG
AGCTGTATGATTTTTTAAAGACGGAAAAGCCCGAAGAGGAACTTGTCTTTTCCCACGGCGACCTGGGAGA
CAGCAACATCTTTGTGAAAGATGGCAAAGTAAGTGGCTTTATTGATCTTGGGAGAAGCGGCAGGGCGGAC
AAGTGGTATGACATTGCCTTCTGCGTCCGGTCGCTCAGGGAGGATATCGGGGAAGAACAGTATGTCGAGC
TATTTTTTGACTTACTGGGGATCAAGCCTGATTGGGAGAAAATAAAATATTATATTTTACTGGATGAATT
GTTTTAGCTGTCAGACCAAGTTTACTCATATATACTTTAGATTGATTTAAAACTTCATTTTTAATTTAAA
AGGATCTAGGTGAAGATCCTTTTTGATAATCTCATGACCAAAATCCCTTAACGTGAGTTTTCGTTCCACT
GAGCGTCAGACCCCGTAGAAAAGATCAAAGGATCTTCTTGAGATCCTTTTTTTCTGCGCGTAATCTGCTG
CTTGCAAACAAAAAAACCACCGCTACCAGCGGTGGTTTGTTTGCCGGATCAAGAGCTACCAACTCTTTTT
CCGAAGGTAACTGGCTTCAGCAGAGCGCAGATACCAAATACTGTTCTTCTAGTGTAGCCGTAGTTAGGCC
ACCACTTCAAGAACTCTGTAGCACCGCCTACATACCTCGCTCTGCTAATCCTGTTACCAGTGGCTGCTGC
CAGTGGCGATAAGTCGTGTCTTACCGGGTTGGACTCAAGACGATAGTTACCGGATAAGGCGCAGCGGTCG
GGCTGAACGGGGGGTTCGTGCACACAGCCCAGCTTGGAGCGAACGACCTACACCGAACTGAGATACCTAC
AGCGTGAGCTATGAGAAAGCGCCACGCTTCCCGAAGGGAGAAAGGCGGACAGGTATCCGGTAAGCGGCAG
GGTCGGAACAGGAGAGCGCACGAGGGAGCTTCCAGGGGGAAACGCCTGGTATCTTTATAGTCCTGTCGGG
TTTCGCCACCTCTGACTTGAGCGTCGATTTTTGTGATGCTCGTCAGGGGGGCGGAGCCTATGGAAAAACG
CCAGCAACGCGGCCTTTTTACGGTTCCTGGCAGATCCTAGATGTGGCGCAACGATGCCGGCGACAAGCAG
GAGCGCACCGACTTCTTCCGCATCAAGTGTTTTGGCTCTCAGGCCGAGGCCCACGGCAAGTATTTGGGCA
AGGGGTCGCTGGTATTCGTGCAGGGCAAGATTCGGAATACCAAGTACGAGAAGGACGGCCAGACGGTCTA
CGGGACCGACTTCATTGCCGATAAGGTGGATTATCTGGACACCAAGGCACCAGGCGGGTCAAATCAGGAA
TAAGGGCACATTGCCCCGGCGTGAGTCGGGGCAATCCCGCAAGGAGGGTGAATGAATCGGACGTTTGACC
GGAAGGCATACAGGCAAGAACTGATCGACGCGGGGTTTTCCGCCGAGGATGCCGAAACCATCGCAAGCCG
CACCGTCATGCGTGCGCCCCGCGAAACCTTCCAGTCCGTCGGCTCGATGGTCCAGCAAGCTACGGCCAAG
ATCGAGCGCGACAGCGTGCAACTGGCTCCCCCTGCCCTGCCCGCGCCATCGGCCGCCGTGGAGCGTTCGC
GTCGTCTTGAACAGGAGGCGGCAGGTTTGGCGAAGTCGATGACCATCGACACGCGAGGAACTATGACGAC
CAAGAAGCGAAAAACCGCCGGCGAGGACCTGGCAAAACAGGTCAGCGAGGCCAAGCAGGCCGCGTTGCTG
AAACACACGAAGCAGCAGATCAAGGAAATGCAGCTTTCCTTGTTCGATATTGCGCCGTGGCCGGACACGA
TGCGAGCGATGCCAAACGACACGGCCCGCTCTGCCCTGTTCACCACGCGCAACAAGAAAATCCCGCGCGA
GGCGCTGCAAAACAAGGTCATTTTCCACGTCAACAAGGACGTGAAGATCACCTACACCGGCGTCGAGCTG
CGGGCCGACGATGACGAACTGGTGTGGCAGCAGGTGTTGGAGTACGCGAAGCGCACCCCTATCGGCGAGC
CGATCACCTTCACGTTCTACGAGCTTTGCCAGGACCTGGGCTGGTCGATCAATGGCCGGTATTACACGAA
GGCCGAGGAATGCCTGTCGCGCCTACAGGCGACGGCGATGGGCTTCACGTCCGACCGCGTTGGGCACCTG
GAATCGGTGTCGCTGCTGCACCGCTTCCGCGTCCTGGACCGTGGCAAGAAAACGTCCCGTTGCCAGGTCC
TGATCGACGAGGAAATCGTCGTGCTGTTTGCTGGCGACCACTACACGAAATTCATATGGGAGAAGTACCG
CAAGCTGTCGCCGACGGCCCGACGGATGTTCGACTATTTCAGCTCGCACCGGGAGCCGTACCCGCTCAAG
CTGGAAACCTTCCGCCTCATGTGCGGATCGGATTCCACCCGCGTGAAGAAGTGGCGCGAGCAGGTCGGCG
AAGCCTGCGAAGAGTTGCGAGGCAGCGGCCTGGTGGAACACGCCTGGGTCAATGATGACCTGGTGCATTG
CAAACGCTAGGGCCTTGTGGGGTCAGTTCCGGCTGGGGGTTCAGCAGCCCCTGCTCGGATCTGTTGGACC
GGACAGTAGTCATGGTTGATGGGCTGCCTGTATCGAGTGGTGATTTTGTGCCGAGCTGCCGGTCGGGGAG
CTGTTGGCTGGCTGGTGGCAGGATATATTGTGGTGTAAACAAATTGACGCTTAGACAACTTAATAACACA
TTGCGGACGTTTTTAATGTACTGGGGTTGAACACTCT
Features (pLannotate 1.2.2; 23 found; start..end, strand, type, name):
     22..55      +  protein_bind   FRT (minimal): supports FLP-mediated excision but not integration (Turan and Bode, 2011) FLP recombinase from the Saccharomyces cerevisiae 2μ plasmid
    843..876     +  protein_bind   FRT (minimal): supports FLP-mediated excision but not integration (Turan and Bode, 2011) FLP recombinase from the Saccharomyces cerevisiae 2μ plasmid
    892..947     +  misc_feature   TMV Ω: translational enhancer from the tobacco mosaic virus 5'-leader sequence (Gallie et al., 1988)
    979..1167    +  intron         IV2 intron: modified second intron of the potato ST-LS1 gene (Vancanneyt et al., 1990)
   1165..2070    +  CDS            LUCI_RENRE: Experimental evidence at protein level: Swiss-Prot protein existence level 1. Upon binding the substrate, the enzyme catalyzes an oxygenation, producing a very short-lived hydroperoxide that cyclizes into a dioxetanone structure, which collapses, releasing a CO(2) molecule. The spontaneous breakdown of the dioxetanone releases the energy (about 50 kcal/mole) that is necessary to generate the excited state of the coelenteramide product, which is the singlet form of the monoanion. In vivo the product undergoes the process of nonradiative energy transfer to an accessory protein, a green fluoresce
   2077..2151    +  CDS            DREB2A (fragment): DRE2A_ARATH - Also known as ERF045. Experimental evidence at protein level: Swiss-Prot protein existence level 1. Transcriptional activator that binds specifically to the DNA sequence 5'-[AG]CCGAC-3'. Binding to the C-repeat/DRE element mediates high salinity- and dehydration-inducible transcription. From Arabidopsis thaliana (Mouse-ear cress).
   2195..2369    +  polyA_signal   CaMV poly(A) signal: cauliflower mosaic virus polyadenylation signal
   2757..4406    +  CDS            LUCI_PHOPY: Experimental evidence at protein level: Swiss-Prot protein existence level 1. Produces green light with a wavelength of 562 nm. From Photinus pyralis (Common eastern firefly) (Lampyris pyralis).
   4429..4629    +  terminator     gene 7 terminator: transcription terminator for octopine-type Ti plasmid gene 7
   4645..4687    +  CDS            lacI (fragment): lac repressor; lacI; The lac repressor binds to the lac operator to inhibit transcription in E. coli. This inhibition can be relieved by adding lactose or isopropyl-β-D-thiogalactopyranoside (IPTG).
   4700..4721    +  protein_bind   CAP binding site: CAP binding activates transcription in the presence of cAMP. E. coli catabolite activator protein
   4736..4766    +  promoter       lac promoter: promoter for the E. coli lac operon
   4774..4790    +  protein_bind   lac operator: The lac repressor binds to the lac operator to inhibit transcription in E. coli. This inhibition can be relieved by adding lactose or isopropyl-β-D-thiogalactopyranoside (IPTG). lac repressor encoded by lacI
   4827..4883    -  misc_feature   MCS: pUC18/19 multiple cloning site
   4880..5037    +  CDS            lacZα (fragment): LacZα fragment of β-galactosidase; lacZ fragment
   5043..5142    -  misc_feature   bom (fragment): basis of mobility region from pBR322
   5265..5289    +  misc_feature   RB T-DNA repeat: right border repeat from nopaline C58 T-DNA
   5386..6017    +  rep_origin     oriV: incP origin of replication
   6108..6212    +  promoter       AmpR promoter: bla
   6213..7007    +  CDS            KanR: aminoglycoside phosphotransferase; aphA-3; confers resistance to kanamycin
   7178..7766    +  rep_origin     ori: high-copy-number ColE1/pMB1/pBR322/pUC origin of replication
   8102..9247    +  CDS            trfA: TRFA_ECOLX - Experimental evidence at protein level: Swiss-Prot protein existence level 1. Also involved in plasmid copy number control, promoting intermolecular coupling of protein bound iterons at oriV, which inhibits replication initiation. From Escherichia coli.
   9396..9420    +  misc_feature   LB T-DNA repeat: left border repeat from nopaline C58 T-DNA
