[The description below was written by a language model from this plasmid's Addgene catalogue record and pLannotate feature annotations shown in this document.]
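Description:
LLP714_L2pV3_NOT_FRT_Rluc_0I_lacZ is a level 2 Golden Gate (MoClo-style) binary T-DNA vector built on the pAGM4673 backbone for plant expression and synthetic biology. It carries nopaline-type left and right T-DNA border repeats, so the region between them can be transferred into plant cells by Agrobacterium. Replication relies on a broad-host-range incP oriV with its trfA initiator gene plus a ColE1/pUC-type origin for E. coli, and selection is by kanamycin through an aminoglycoside phosphotransferase gene driven by the bla promoter.

The T-DNA contains a dual-luciferase reporter arrangement. The main insert is FRT-Act2-FRT::Rluc, in which an Act2 promoter (not itself annotated, but occupying the roughly 800 bp between the two sites) is flanked by two minimal FRT sites in the same orientation. It is followed by the TMV Ω translational enhancer and a Renilla reniformis luciferase coding sequence interrupted by the potato IV2 intron, which restricts expression to eukaryotic cells. The catalogue lists a C-terminal PEST destabilising tag; the annotation tool labels the short segment fused after Rluc as a DREB2A fragment, which presumably corresponds to that tag. A CaMV polyadenylation signal ends this unit. A second unit, described by the depositor as TCTP1::Fluc, encodes firefly luciferase with the Ti plasmid gene 7 terminator and can serve as a normalisation control. A lacZα cassette with lac promoter and operator remains in the final position, consistent with a blue/white cloning placeholder where a further module could be inserted.

The plasmid represents the "on" state of a second-generation NOT gate in a set of plant memory circuits. With no recombinase input, Rluc is expressed, whereas FLP would excise the FRT-flanked promoter and stably shut off the reporter.
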