Addgene plasmid #192402: LLP714_L2pV3_NOT_FRT_Rluc_0I_lacZ
Purpose: On state for the second generation of NOT gates, which target the Rluc promoter to repress expression via its FRT sites.
Depositing lab: Ryan Lister. Depositing organization: University of Western Australia. Publication: Synthetic memory circuits for stable cell reprogramming in plants. Lloyd JPB, Ly F, Gong P, Pflueger J, Swain T, Pflueger C, Fourie E, Khan MA, Kidd BN, Lister R. Nat Biotechnol. 2022 Jul 4. pii: 10.1038/s41587-022-01383-2. doi: 10.1038/s41587-022-01383-2. PubMed 35788565.
Backbone
  Vector backbone: pAGM4673
  Backbone manufacturer: Sylvestre Marillonnet
  Vector type: Plant Expression, Synthetic Biology
Growth in bacteria
  Bacterial resistance: Kanamycin, 50 μg/mL
  Growth temperature: 30°C
  Growth strain: DH5alpha
  Copy number: Unknown
Gene/Insert
  Gene/Insert name: FRT-Act2-FRT::Rluc
  Species: Renilla reniformis
  Tag / fusion protein: PEST (C terminal on insert)
  Cloning method: Restriction Enzyme; 5′ cloning site unknown (unknown if destroyed)
Terms and licenses: Academic/Nonprofit Terms; Industry Terms: Not Available to Industry
Depositor comments: Other genes: TCTP1::Fluc
How to cite: LLP714_L2pV3_NOT_FRT_Rluc_0I_lacZ was a gift from Ryan Lister (Addgene plasmid # 192402 ; http://n2t.net/addgene:192402 ; RRID:Addgene_192402)
